Addgene plasmid #228954: sg_Cdkn1a_i2-ipUSEPR-TR657
Purpose: Knockdown of Cdkn1a in mammalian cells
Depositing lab: Sika Zheng. Depositing organization: University of California, Riverside. Publication: Epistatic interactions between NMD and TRP53 control progenitor cell maintenance and brain size. Lin L, Zhao J, Kubota N, Li Z, Lam YL, Nguyen LP, Yang L, Pokharel SP, Blue SM, Yee BA, Chen R, Yeo GW, Chen CW, Chen L, Zheng S. Neuron. 2024 Jul 3;112(13):2157-2176.e12. doi: 10.1016/j.neuron.2024.04.006. Epub 2024 May 1. PubMed 38697111.
Backbone
  Vector backbone: sgTR657_ipUSEPR
  Vector type: Lentiviral
Growth in bacteria
  Bacterial resistance: Ampicillin, 100 μg/mL
  Growth temperature: 37°C
  Growth strain: NEB Stable
  Copy number: Unknown
Gene/Insert
  Gene/Insert name: sg_Cdkn1a_i2
  gRNA/shRNA sequence: GGCGATATCCAGACATTCAG
  Species: M. musculus (mouse)
  Entrez Gene: Cdkn1a (a.k.a. CAP20, CDKI, CIP1, Cdkn1, P21, SDI1, Waf1, mda6, p21Cip1, p21WAF)
Terms and licenses: Academic/Nonprofit Terms; Industry Terms: Not Available to Industry
How to cite: sg_Cdkn1a_i2-ipUSEPR-TR657 was a gift from Sika Zheng (Addgene plasmid # 228954 ; http://n2t.net/addgene:228954 ; RRID:Addgene_228954)
