[The description below was written by a language model from this plasmid's Addgene catalogue record and pLannotate feature annotations shown in this document.]
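Description:
sg_Cdkn1a_i2-ipUSEPR-TR657 is a 7.8 kb lentiviral single-guide RNA expression plasmid built on the ipUSEPR-TR657 backbone and carrying a guide directed against mouse Cdkn1a (p21Cip1/Waf1). It is maintained in bacteria through a high-copy ColE1/pUC-type origin and an ampicillin resistance gene (β-lactamase under its own promoter). The viral portion has a third-generation-style layout. A CMV enhancer/promoter replaces the U3 region upstream of a truncated HIV-1 5' LTR to drive genomic RNA production in packaging cells. It is followed by the Ψ packaging signal with an adjoining gag fragment, the Rev response element for Rev-dependent nuclear export, and the cPPT/CTS, which aids nuclear import in transduced cells. A WPRE near the 3' end enhances transcript expression. It is followed by a nef-annotated fragment and a second truncated LTR element that closes the transfer cassette.

The payload consists of two expression units. A human U6 RNA polymerase III promoter transcribes the Cdkn1a-targeting spacer fused to a Streptococcus pyogenes tracrRNA-derived scaffold. Downstream, an EF-1α core promoter drives puromycin N-acetyltransferase followed by the far-red fluorescent protein TagRFP657, so transduced cells can be selected with drug and tracked by fluorescence. The linker between these two coding sequences is not annotated in the feature table. No Cas9 or dCas9 gene is annotated, so the effector protein must be supplied separately. The record states the purpose as knockdown of Cdkn1a in mammalian cells but does not specify the effector. The associated work concerns interactions between nonsense-mediated decay and TRP53 in neural progenitor maintenance and brain size.
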