Features (pLannotate 1.2.2; 21 found; start..end, strand, type, name):
     30..82      -  misc_feature   bom (fragment): basis of mobility region from pBR322
    237..616     +  enhancer       CMV enhancer: human cytomegalovirus immediate early enhancer
    617..816     +  promoter       CMV promoter: human cytomegalovirus (CMV) immediate early promoter
    834..1014    +  LTR            5' LTR (truncated): truncated 5' long terminal repeat (LTR) from HIV-1
   1061..1186    +  misc_feature   HIV-1 Ψ: packaging signal of human immunodeficiency virus type 1
   1170..1508    +  CDS            HIV-1 gag (fragment): gag protein from human immunodeficiency virus 1; gag
   1683..1916    +  misc_feature   RRE: The Rev response element (RRE) of HIV-1 allows for Rev-dependent mRNA export from the nucleus to the cytoplasm.
   2293..2393    +  CDS            Rev (fragment): human immunodeficiency virus 1 (HIV-1) Rev protein; rev; enhances nuclear export of unspliced and incompletely spliced viral mRNAs
   2443..2560    +  misc_feature   cPPT/CTS: central polypurine tract and central termination sequence of HIV-1
   2653..2893    +  promoter       U6 promoter: RNA polymerase III promoter for human U6 snRNA
   2940..3007    +  misc_RNA       tracrRNA (fragment): trans-activating CRISPR RNA for the Streptococcus pyogenes CRISPR/Cas9 system
   3069..3280    +  promoter       EF-1α core promoter: core promoter for human elongation factor EF-1α
   3331..3927    +  CDS            PuroR (fragment): puromycin N-acetyltransferase; pac from Streptomyces; confers resistance to puromycin
   4006..4707    +  CDS            TagRFP657: far-red monomeric fluorescent protein with an emission peak at 657 nm (Morozova et al., 2010) derived from mKate
   4730..5318    +  misc_feature   WPRE: woodchuck hepatitis virus posttranscriptional regulatory element
   5319..5338    +  misc_feature   MCS (fragment): pBluescript multiple cloning site
   5340..5840    +  CDS            nef (fragment): NEF_HV1LA - Experimental evidence at protein level: Swiss-Prot protein existence level 1. Extracellular Nef protein targets CD4(+) T-lymphocytes for apoptosis by interacting with CXCR4 surface receptors. From Human immunodeficiency virus type 1 group M subtype B (isolate Lai) (HIV-1).
   5847..6027    +  LTR            5' LTR (truncated): truncated 5' long terminal repeat (LTR) from HIV-1
   6089..6677    -  rep_origin     ori: high-copy-number ColE1/pMB1/pBR322/pUC origin of replication
   6848..7708    -  CDS            AmpR: β-lactamase; bla; confers resistance to ampicillin, carbenicillin, and related antibiotics
   7709..7813    -  promoter       AmpR promoter: bla
>Addgene plasmid #228954 | sg_Cdkn1a_i2-ipUSEPR-TR657 | addgene full sequence | sequence record 457049 | Addgene NGS Result
TCGACGGATCGGGAGATCTCCCGATCCCCTATGGTGCACTCTCAGTACAATCTGCTCTGATGCCGCATAG
TTAAGCCAGTATCTGCTCCCTGCTTGTGTGTTGGAGGTCGCTGAGTAGTGCGCGAGCAAAATTTAAGCTA
CAACAAGGCAAGGCTTGACCGACAATTGCATGAAGAATCTGCTTAGGGTTAGGCGTTTTGCGCTGCTTCG
CGATGTACGGGCCAGATATACGCGTTGACATTGATTATTGACTAGTTATTAATAGTAATCAATTACGGGG
TCATTAGTTCATAGCCCATATATGGAGTTCCGCGTTACATAACTTACGGTAAATGGCCCGCCTGGCTGAC
CGCCCAACGACCCCCGCCCATTGACGTCAATAATGACGTATGTTCCCATAGTAACGCCAATAGGGACTTT
CCATTGACGTCAATGGGTGGAGTATTTACGGTAAACTGCCCACTTGGCAGTACATCAAGTGTATCATATG
CCAAGTACGCCCCCTATTGACGTCAATGACGGTAAATGGCCCGCCTGGCATTATGCCCAGTACATGACCT
TATGGGACTTTCCTACTTGGCAGTACATCTACGTATTAGTCATCGCTATTACCATGGTGATGCGGTTTTG
GCAGTACATCAATGGGCGTGGATAGCGGTTTGACTCACGGGGATTTCCAAGTCTCCACCCCATTGACGTC
AATGGGAGTTTGTTTTGGCACCAAAATCAACGGGACTTTCCAAAATGTCGTAACAACTCCGCCCCATTGA
CGCAAATGGGCGGTAGGCGTGTACGGTGGGAGGTCTATATAAGCAGCGCGTTTTGCCTGTACTGGGTCTC
TCTGGTTAGACCAGATCTGAGCCTGGGAGCTCTCTGGCTAACTAGGGAACCCACTGCTTAAGCCTCAATA
AAGCTTGCCTTGAGTGCTTCAAGTAGTGTGTGCCCGTCTGTTGTGTGACTCTGGTAACTAGAGATCCCTC
AGACCCTTTTAGTCAGTGTGGAAAATCTCTAGCAGTGGCGCCCGAACAGGGACTTGAAAGCGAAAGGGAA
ACCAGAGGAGCTCTCTCGACGCAGGACTCGGCTTGCTGAAGCGCGCACGGCAAGAGGCGAGGGGCGGCGA
CTGGTGAGTACGCCAAAAATTTTGACTAGCGGAGGCTAGAAGGAGAGAGATGGGTGCGAGAGCGTCAGTA
TTAAGCGGGGGAGAATTAGATCGCGATGGGAAAAAATTCGGTTAAGGCCAGGGGGAAAGAAAAAATATAA
ATTAAAACATATAGTATGGGCAAGCAGGGAGCTAGAACGATTCGCAGTTAATCCTGGCCTGTTAGAAACA
TCAGAAGGCTGTAGACAAATACTGGGACAGCTACAACCATCCCTTCAGACAGGATCAGAAGAACTTAGAT
CATTATATAATACAGTAGCAACCCTCTATTGTGTGCATCAAAGGATAGAGATAAAAGACACCAAGGAAGC
TTTAGACAAGATAGAGGAAGAGCAAAACAAAAGTAAGACCACCGCACAGCAAGCGGCCGGCCGCTGATCT
TCAGACCTGGAGGAGGAGATATGAGGGACAATTGGAGAAGTGAATTATATAAATATAAAGTAGTAAAAAT
TGAACCATTAGGAGTAGCACCCACCAAGGCAAAGAGAAGAGTGGTGCAGAGAGAAAAAAGAGCAGTGGGA
ATAGGAGCTTTGTTCCTTGGGTTCTTGGGAGCAGCAGGAAGCACTATGGGCGCAGCGTCAATGACGCTGA
CGGTACAGGCCAGACAATTATTGTCTGGTATAGTGCAGCAGCAGAACAATTTGCTGAGGGCTATTGAGGC
GCAACAGCATCTGTTGCAACTCACAGTCTGGGGCATCAAGCAGCTCCAGGCAAGAATCCTGGCTGTGGAA
AGATACCTAAAGGATCAACAGCTCCTGGGGATTTGGGGTTGCTCTGGAAAACTCATTTGCACCACTGCTG
TGCCTTGGAATGCTAGTTGGAGTAATAAATCTCTGGAACAGATTTGGAATCACACGACCTGGATGGAGTG
GGACAGAGAAATTAACAATTACACAAGCTTAATACACTCCTTAATTGAAGAATCGCAAAACCAGCAAGAA
AAGAATGAACAAGAATTATTGGAATTAGATAAATGGGCAAGTTTGTGGAATTGGTTTAACATAACAAATT
GGCTGTGGTATATAAAATTATTCATAATGATAGTAGGAGGCTTGGTAGGTTTAAGAATAGTTTTTGCTGT
ACTTTCTATAGTGAATAGAGTTAGGCAGGGATATTCACCATTATCGTTTCAGACCCACCTCCCAACCCCG
AGGGGACCCGACAGGCCCGAAGGAATAGAAGAAGAAGGTGGAGAGAGAGACAGAGACAGATCCATTCGAT
TAGTGAACGGATCGGCACTGCGTGCGCCAATTCTGCAGACAAATGGCAGTATTCATCCACAATTTTAAAA
GAAAAGGGGGGATTGGGGGGTACAGTGCAGGGGAAAGAATAGTAGACATAATAGCAACAGACATACAAAC
TAAAGAATTACAAAAACAAATTACAAAAATTCAAAATTTTCGGGTTTATTACAGGGACAGCAGAGATCCA
GTTTGGTTAGTACCGGGCCCGGGTCGACTAGTGATCAGTGTGAGGGAGTGTAAAGCTGGTTTGAGGGCCT
ATTTCCCATGATTCCTTCATATTTGCATATACGATACAAGGCTGTTAGAGAGATAATTAGAATTAATTTG
ACTGTAAACACAAAGATATTAGTACAAAATACGTGACGTAGAAAGTAATAATTTCTTGGGTAGTTTGCAG
TTTTAAAATTATGTTTTAAAATGGACTATCATATGCTTACCGTAACTTGAAAGTATTTCGATTTCTTGGC
TTTATATATCTTGTGGAAAGGACGAAACACCGGCGATATCCAGACATTCAGGTTTAAGAGCTATGCTGGA
AACAGCATAGCAAGTTTAAATAAGGCTAGTCCGTTATCAACTTGAAAAAGTGGCACCGAGTCGGTGCTTT
TTTAAACCGCTGTTCCTAGGAATCCCGAGGCCTTCGAGTGGCTCCGGTGCCCGTCAGTGGGCAGAGCGCA
CATCGCCCACAGTCCCCGAGAAGTTGGGGGGAGGGGTCGGCAATTGAACCGGTGCCTAGAGAAGGTGGCG
CGGGGTAAACTGGGAAAGTGATGTCGTGTACTGGCTCCGCCTTTTTCCCGAGGGTGGGGGAGAACCGTAT
ATAAGTGCAGTAGTCGCCGTGAACGTTCTTTTTCGCAACGGGTTTGCCGCCAGAACACAGGTGTCGTGAC
GCGGGACCCGACATTAGCGCTACAGCTTAAGCGGGCCACCATGACCGAGTACAAGCCCACGGTGCGCCTC
GCCACCCGCGACGACGTCCCCAGGGCCGTACGCACCCTCGCCGCCGCGTTCGCCGACTACCCCGCCACGC
GCCACACCGTCGATCCGGACCGCCACATCGAGCGGGTCACCGAGCTGCAAGAACTCTTCCTCACGCGCGT
CGGGCTCGACATCGGCAAGGTGTGGGTCGCGGACGACGGCGCCGCCGTGGCGGTCTGGACCACGCCGGAG
AGCGTCGAAGCGGGGGCGGTGTTCGCCGAGATCGGCCCGCGCATGGCCGAGTTGAGCGGTTCCCGGCTGG
CCGCGCAGCAACAGATGGAAGGCCTCCTGGCGCCGCACCGGCCCAAGGAGCCCGCGTGGTTCCTGGCCAC
CGTCGGAGTCTCGCCCGACCACCAGGGCAAGGGTCTGGGCAGCGCCGTCGTGCTCCCCGGAGTGGAGGCG
GCCGAGCGCGCCGGGGTGCCCGCCTTCCTGGAGACCTCCGCGCCCCGCAACCTCCCCTTCTACGAGCGGC
TCGGCTTCACCGTCACCGCCGACGTCGAGGTGCCCGAAGGACCGCGCACCTGGTGCATGACCCGCAAGCC
CGGTGCCGCTAGCGGCAGCGGCGCCACCAACTTCAGCCTGCTGAAGCAGGCCGGCGACGTGGAGGAGAAC
CCCGGCCCCGGATCCATGAGCGAGCTGATCACCGAGAACATGCACATGAAGCTGTACATGGAGGGCACCG
TGAACAACCACCACTTCAAGTGCACATCCGAGGGCGAAGGCAAGCCCTACGAGGGCACCCAGACCCAGAG
AATCAAGGTGGTCGAGGGCGGCCCTCTCCCCTTCGCCTTCGACATCCTGGCTACCAGCTTCATGTACGGC
AGTCACACCTTCATCAACCACACCCAGGGCATCCCCGACTTCTGGAAGCAGTCCTTCCCTGAGGGCTTCA
CATGGGAGAGAGTCACCACATACGAAGACGGGGGCGTGCTGACCGCTACCCAGGACACCAGCCTCCAGGA
CGGCTGCCTCATCTACAACGTCAAGATCAGAGGGGTGAACTTCCCATCCAACGGCCCTGTGATGCAGAAG
AAAACACTCGGCTGGGAGGCCCACACCGAGATGCTGTACCCCGCTGACGGCGGCCTGGAAGGCAGAACCG
CGCTGGCCCTGAAGCTCGTGGGCGGGGGCCACCTGATCTGCAACTTCAAGACCACATACAGATCCAAGAA
ACCCGCTAAGAACCTCAAGATGCCCGGCGTCTACTATGTGGACTACAGACTGGAAAGAATCAAGGAGGCC
GACAAAGAGACCTACGTCGAGCAGCACGAGGTGGCTGTGGCCAGATACTGCGACCTCCCTAGCAAACTGG
GGCACAAGCTTAATTAATCTAGACCGCGGCGCGCCCGATAATCAACCTCTGGATTACAAAATTTGTGAAA
GATTGACTGGTATTCTTAACTATGTTGCTCCTTTTACGCTATGTGGATACGCTGCTTTAATGCCTTTGTA
TCATGCTATTGCTTCCCGTATGGCTTTCATTTTCTCCTCCTTGTATAAATCCTGGTTGCTGTCTCTTTAT
GAGGAGTTGTGGCCCGTTGTCAGGCAACGTGGCGTGGTGTGCACTGTGTTTGCTGACGCAACCCCCACTG
GTTGGGGCATTGCCACCACCTGTCAGCTCCTTTCCGGGACTTTCGCTTTCCCCCTCCCTATTGCCACGGC
GGAACTCATCGCCGCCTGCCTTGCCCGCTGCTGGACAGGGGCTCGGCTGTTGGGCACTGACAATTCCGTG
GTGTTGTCGGGGAAATCATCGTCCTTTCCTTGGCTGCTCGCCTGTGTTGCCACCTGGATTCTGCGCGGGA
CGTCCTTCTGCTACGTCCCTTCGGCCCTCAATCCAGCGGACCTTCCTTCCCGCGGCCTGCTGCCGGCTCT
GCGGCCTCTTCCGCGTCTTCGCCTTCGCCCTCAGACGAGTCGGATCTCCCTTTGGGCCGCCTCCCCGCAT
CGATACCGTCGACCTCGATCGAGACCTAGAAAAACATGGAGCAATCACAAGTAGCAATACAGCAGCTACC
AATGCTGATTGTGCCTGGCTAGAAGCACAAGAGGAGGAGGAGGTGGGTTTTCCAGTCACACCTCAGGTAC
CTTTAAGACCAATGACTTACAAGGCAGCTGTAGATCTTAGCCACTTTTTAAAAGAAAAGGGGGGACTGGA
AGGGCTAATTCACTCCCAACGAAGACAAGATATCCTTGATCTGTGGATCTACCACACACAAGGCTACTTC
CCTGATTGGCAGAACTACACACCAGGGCCAGGGATCAGATATCCACTGACCTTTGGATGGTGCTACAAGC
TAGTACCAGTTGAGCAAGAGAAGGTAGAAGAAGCCAATGAAGGAGAGAACACCCGCTTGTTACACCCTGT
GAGCCTGCATGGGATGGATGACCCGGAGAGAGAAGTATTAGAGTGGAGGTTTGACAGCCGCCTAGCATTT
CATCACATGGCCCGAGAGCTGCATCCGGACTGTACTGGGTCTCTCTGGTTAGACCAGATCTGAGCCTGGG
AGCTCTCTGGCTAACTAGGGAACCCACTGCTTAAGCCTCAATAAAGCTTGCCTTGAGTGCTTCAAGTAGT
GTGTGCCCGTCTGTTGTGTGACTCTGGTAACTAGAGATCCCTCAGACCCTTTTAGTCAGTGTGGAAAATC
TCTAGCAGCATGTGAGCAAAAGGCCAGCAAAAGGCCAGGAACCGTAAAAAGGCCGCGTTGCTGGCGTTTT
TCCATAGGCTCCGCCCCCCTGACGAGCATCACAAAAATCGACGCTCAAGTCAGAGGTGGCGAAACCCGAC
AGGACTATAAAGATACCAGGCGTTTCCCCCTGGAAGCTCCCTCGTGCGCTCTCCTGTTCCGACCCTGCCG
CTTACCGGATACCTGTCCGCCTTTCTCCCTTCGGGAAGCGTGGCGCTTTCTCATAGCTCACGCTGTAGGT
ATCTCAGTTCGGTGTAGGTCGTTCGCTCCAAGCTGGGCTGTGTGCACGAACCCCCCGTTCAGCCCGACCG
CTGCGCCTTATCCGGTAACTATCGTCTTGAGTCCAACCCGGTAAGACACGACTTATCGCCACTGGCAGCA
GCCACTGGTAACAGGATTAGCAGAGCGAGGTATGTAGGCGGTGCTACAGAGTTCTTGAAGTGGTGGCCTA
ACTACGGCTACACTAGAAGAACAGTATTTGGTATCTGCGCTCTGCTGAAGCCAGTTACCTTCGGAAAAAG
AGTTGGTAGCTCTTGATCCGGCAAACAAACCACCGCTGGTAGCGGTGGTTTTTTTGTTTGCAAGCAGCAG
ATTACGCGCAGAAAAAAAGGATCTCAAGAAGATCCTTTGATCTTTTCTACGGGGTCTGACGCTCAGTGGA
ACGAAAACTCACGTTAAGGGATTTTGGTCATGAGATTATCAAAAAGGATCTTCACCTAGATCCTTTTAAA
TTAAAAATGAAGTTTTAAATCAATCTAAAGTATATATGAGTAAACTTGGTCTGACAGTTACCAATGCTTA
ATCAGTGAGGCACCTATCTCAGCGATCTGTCTATTTCGTTCATCCATAGTTGCCTGACTCCCCGTCGTGT
AGATAACTACGATACGGGAGGGCTTACCATCTGGCCCCAGTGCTGCAATGATACCGCGAGACCCACGCTC
ACCGGCTCCAGATTTATCAGCAATAAACCAGCCAGCCGGAAGGGCCGAGCGCAGAAGTGGTCCTGCAACT
TTATCCGCCTCCATCCAGTCTATTAATTGTTGCCGGGAAGCTAGAGTAAGTAGTTCGCCAGTTAATAGTT
TGCGCAACGTTGTTGCCATTGCTACAGGCATCGTGGTGTCACGCTCGTCGTTTGGTATGGCTTCATTCAG
CTCCGGTTCCCAACGATCAAGGCGAGTTACATGATCCCCCATGTTGTGCAAAAAAGCGGTTAGCTCCTTC
GGTCCTCCGATCGTTGTCAGAAGTAAGTTGGCCGCAGTGTTATCACTCATGGTTATGGCAGCACTGCATA
ATTCTCTTACTGTCATGCCATCCGTAAGATGCTTTTCTGTGACTGGTGAGTACTCAACCAAGTCATTCTG
AGAATAGTGTATGCGGCGACCGAGTTGCTCTTGCCCGGCGTCAATACGGGATAATACCGCGCCACATAGC
AGAACTTTAAAAGTGCTCATCATTGGAAAACGTTCTTCGGGGCGAAAACTCTCAAGGATCTTACCGCTGT
TGAGATCCAGTTCGATGTAACCCACTCGTGCACCCAACTGATCTTCAGCATCTTTTACTTTCACCAGCGT
TTCTGGGTGAGCAAAAACAGGAAGGCAAAATGCCGCAAAAAAGGGAATAAGGGCGACACGGAAATGTTGA
ATACTCATACTCTTCCTTTTTCAATATTATTGAAGCATTTATCAGGGTTATTGTCTCATGAGCGGATACA
TATTTGAATGTATTTAGAAAAATAAACAAATAGGGGTTCCGCGCACATTTCCCCGAAAAGTGCCACCTGA
CG
